>Addgene plasmid #53229 | SK-hPar3 | addgene partial sequence | sequence record 86479 | T7 5'-TAATACGACTCACTATAGGG-3'
ACGGTATCGATAAGCTTGATATCGAATTCCGGAAGATGAGGGGCCCAAATCCACACAGAGCTCCCATGAG
TGAGTTTTTAGGAGTGGGTCTGAAATTAGGATAGACATTTATTGTTCTTGCATAGGCCCAACGAAGCAAG
GCAGGATTTTCGATGAGCCCTCGGCGGTTGGGATCGTTGTACTGAAGCAGGTACTCTCGTTTCAGCTGGG
CTCTTATGGCCAACCGCTCGGCTTGCGCCCGCCGGGTTTCCGGAGATATGTTGTATTCGGCTGGGTCGAG
GGTCTCAGGCAGAGTGCGCAGGCTCGACGGCTTATACTTTGGGAACGACATCTTGGCGGACCAGGGCAAG
TTTCCTGCCTGCACGGCACAGGAGAGCAAACTTCTACAGACAGACCAAGGCTTCCATTTGCTGCTGACAC
ATGGAACTGAGGTGAAATTGTGCTCCATGATTTTACAGATTTCATAACGTTTAAGAGACGGGACTCAGGT
CATCAAAATGAAAGCCCTCATCTTTGCAGCTGCTGGCCTCCTGCTTCTGTTGCCCACTTTTTGTCAGAGT
GGCATGGAAAATGATACAAACAACTTGGCAAAGCCAACCTTACCCATTAAGACCTTTCGTGGAGCTCCCC
CAAATTCTTTTGAAGAGTTCCCCTTTTCTGCCTTGGAAGGCTGGACAGGAGCCACGATTACTGTAAAAA
