>Addgene plasmid #53229 | SK-hPar3 | addgene partial sequence | sequence record 92175 | Lac-promoter 5'-CACTTTATGCTTCCGGCTCG-3'
ATTTCACACAGGAAACAGCTATGACCATGATTACGCCAAGCGCGCAATTAACCCTCACTAAAGGGAACAA
AAGCTGGAGCTCCACCGCGGTGGCGGCCGCTCTAGAACTAGTGGATCCCCCGGGCTGCAGGAATTCCGGG
ATAAAAGACCCTGGTGAGGGACCCTACAAAGATAGAATCAGTTGATGAGGCAGCCACCAGCATGAGAGTC
AAAAGAGACCAAAGAATAAAAAATGATGTCAAATGTCAAGGATGGCAATACCACTCGCAGAAATAGGGAA
GATGGTGATTTAAAGAGCTTGAAGTAGCAATAAGGCAAATGGAAATGTCATTTTCCATAGAGTTGTGATA
TCTTTTCTCCTGCATTAACATTTTTAAAATACTGATAAAGTGTTTTTAAAAATTACTAATGCTGGCTGGC
TCAGTGGCTCACGCCTGTAATCCAGCACTTTGGGAGGCTGAGGCCGGAAGATCACTTGAGGTCAGGAGTT
CAAGACCAGCCTGGTCAACATGGTGAAACCCCGTCTCTACTAAAAATACAAGTATTTTTAGTAGCTGGGC
ATGGTGGTGTAATCCCAGCTACTTGGGAGGCTGACCTGGGAGGCAGAGGTTGCAATGAGCCAAGATAGTG
CCACTGCACGCCAGTCTGGGTGATAAAGTGAGACTCAGTCTCAAAAACAAACAAACAAACTACTAATGCT
TTTGTAATGTTTGACCTTTGAAGCATATTTCTTAGGAGCTCGGAAATGGAGCTCCTTGCACTATGCTTAT
GTTGTTCTTGAAAACAGACGTTCTCTGTGATGGCTGTCCTTGTTCTCTAAGATCATTTCACTATTTTGTA
AGGTAAGCAGTGGAGTGATTTCTGGTTT
