[The description below was written by a language model from this plasmid's Addgene catalogue record.]
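Description:
SK-hPar3 is a pBluescript SK-based plasmid carrying the human Par3 coding sequence, that is, F2RL2 (coagulation factor II (thrombin) receptor-like 2), which encodes protease-activated receptor 3, a member of the thrombin-responsive G protein-coupled receptor family. The backbone is the Stratagene pBluescript SK phagemid, listed at 2958 bp without the insert. It is maintained in E. coli as a high-copy plasmid under ampicillin selection. The size of the insert and of the complete construct is not given.

The catalogue classifies the vector type as bacterial expression and gives the purpose as bacterial expression of human Par3. However, pBluescript is generally a cloning and phagemid vector: its polylinker sits within a lacZα fragment and is flanked by phage RNA polymerase promoters, so inserts are most often stored, sequenced, subcloned or transcribed in vitro rather than produced as protein at high levels. The record does not say which promoter would drive the insert, what its orientation is, or whether any tags or fusion partners are present. The cDNA was inserted by restriction enzyme cloning, but both the 5′ and 3′ sites are recorded as unknown, as is whether they survived the cloning. T7 and SP6 are listed as the sequencing primers. SP6 is not a standard pBluescript SK priming site, so this detail should be checked against the sequence. No feature table accompanies the entry, so the arrangement of elements cannot be confirmed beyond what the backbone name implies. In practice the plasmid is best regarded as a source clone of human PAR3 cDNA for subcloning into other expression systems.
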