Addgene plasmid #53229: SK-hPar3
Purpose: bacterial expression of human Par3
Depositing lab: Shaun Coughlin. Depositing organization: University of California, San Francisco (UCSF).
Backbone
  Vector backbone: pBluescript SK
  Backbone manufacturer: Stratagene
  Backbone size w/o insert (bp): 2958
  Vector type: Bacterial Expression
Growth in bacteria
  Bacterial resistance: Ampicillin, 100 μg/mL
  Growth temperature: 37°C
  Growth strain: DH5alpha
  Copy number: High Copy
Gene/Insert
  Gene/Insert name: Par3 (alt name: coagulation factor II (thrombin) receptor-like 2)
  Species: H. sapiens (human)
  Entrez Gene: F2RL2 (a.k.a. PAR-3, PAR3)
  Cloning method: Restriction Enzyme; 5′ cloning site unknown (unknown if destroyed); 3′ cloning site unknown (unknown if destroyed)
  Sequencing primers: 5′ T7; 3′ SP6
Terms and licenses: Academic/Nonprofit Terms; Industry Terms: Not Available to Industry
How to cite: SK-hPar3 was a gift from Shaun Coughlin (Addgene plasmid # 53229 ; http://n2t.net/addgene:53229 ; RRID:Addgene_53229)
